>Addgene plasmid #112409 | pJUNB.1.0-gDNA | depositor full sequence | sequence record 211800 | Full Sequence
TAGAGCTAGAAATAGCAAGTTAAAATAAGGCTAGTCCGTTATCAACTTGAAAAAGTGGCACCGAGTCGGT
GCTTTTTTGTTTTAGAGCTAGAAATAGCAAGTTAAAATAAGGCTAGTCCGTTTTTAGCGCGTGCGCCAAT
TCTGCAGACAAATGGCTCTAGAGGTACCCGTTACATAACTTACGGTAAATGGCCCGCCTGGCTGACCGCC
CAACGACCCCCGCCCATTGACGTCAATAGTAACGCCAATAGGGACTTTCCATTGACGTCAATGGGTGGAG
TATTTACGGTAAACTGCCCACTTGGCAGTACATCAAGTGTATCATATGCCAAGTACGCCCCCTATTGACG
TCAATGACGGTAAATGGCCCGCCTGGCATTGTGCCCAGTACATGACCTTATGGGACTTTCCTACTTGGCA
GTACATCTACGTATTAGTCATCGCTATTACCATGGTCGAGGTGAGCCCCACGTTCTGCTTCACTCTCCCC
ATCTCCCCCCCCTCCCCACCCCCAATTTTGTATTTATTTATTTTTTAATTATTTTGTGCAGCGATGGGGG
CGGGGGGGGGGGGGGGGCGCGCGCCAGGCGGGGCGGGGCGGGGCGAGGGGCGGGGCGGGGCGAGGCGGAG
AGGTGCGGCGGCAGCCAATCAGAGCGGCGCGCTCCGAAAGTTTCCTTTTATGGCGAGGCGGCGGCGGCGG
CGGCCCTATAAAAAGCGAAGCGCGCGGCGGGCGGGAGTCGCTGCGACGCTGCCTTCGCCCCGTGCCCCGC
TCCGCCGCCGCCTCGCGCCGCCCGCCCCGGCTCTGACTGACCGCGTTACTCCCACAGGTGAGCGGGCGGG
ACGGCCCTTCTCCTCCGGGCTGTAATTAGCTGAGCAAGAGGTAAGGGTTTAAGGGATGGTTGGTTGGTGG
GGTATTAATGTTTAATTACCTGGAGCACCTGCCTGAAATCACTTTTTTTCAGGTTGGACCGGTGCCACCA
TGGACTATAAGGACCACGACGGAGACTACAAGGATCATGATATTGATTACAAAGACGATGACGATAAGAT
GGCCCCAAAGAAGAAGCGGAAGGTCGGTATCCACGGAGTCCCAGCAGCCGACAAGAAGTACAGCATCGGC
CTGGACATCGGCACCAACTCTGTGGGCTGGGCCGTGATCACCGACGAGTACAAGGTGCCCAGCAAGAAAT
TCAAGGTGCTGGGCAACACCGACCGGCACAGCATCAAGAAGAACCTGATCGGAGCCCTGCTGTTCGACAG
CGGCGAAACAGCCGAGGCCACCCGGCTGAAGAGAACCGCCAGAAGAAGATACACCAGACGGAAGAACCGG
ATCTGCTATCTGCAAGAGATCTTCAGCAACGAGATGGCCAAGGTGGACGACAGCTTCTTCCACAGACTGG
AAGAGTCCTTCCTGGTGGAAGAGGATAAGAAGCACGAGCGGCACCCCATCTTCGGCAACATCGTGGACGA
GGTGGCCTACCACGAGAAGTACCCCACCATCTACCACCTGAGAAAGAAACTGGTGGACAGCACCGACAAG
GCCGACCTGCGGCTGATCTATCTGGCCCTGGCCCACATGATCAAGTTCCGGGGCCACTTCCTGATCGAGG
GCGACCTGAACCCCGACAACAGCGACGTGGACAAGCTGTTCATCCAGCTGGTGCAGACCTACAACCAGCT
GTTCGAGGAAAACCCCATCAACGCCAGCGGCGTGGACGCCAAGGCCATCCTGTCTGCCAGACTGAGCAAG
AGCAGACGGCTGGAAAATCTGATCGCCCAGCTGCCCGGCGAGAAGAAGAATGGCCTGTTCGGAAACCTGA
TTGCCCTGAGCCTGGGCCTGACCCCCAACTTCAAGAGCAACTTCGACCTGGCCGAGGATGCCAAACTGCA
GCTGAGCAAGGACACCTACGACGACGACCTGGACAACCTGCTGGCCCAGATCGGCGACCAGTACGCCGAC
CTGTTTCTGGCCGCCAAGAACCTGTCCGACGCCATCCTGCTGAGCGACATCCTGAGAGTGAACACCGAGA
TCACCAAGGCCCCCCTGAGCGCCTCTATGATCAAGAGATACGACGAGCACCACCAGGACCTGACCCTGCT
GAAAGCTCTCGTGCGGCAGCAGCTGCCTGAGAAGTACAAAGAGATTTTCTTCGACCAGAGCAAGAACGGC
TACGCCGGCTACATTGACGGCGGAGCCAGCCAGGAAGAGTTCTACAAGTTCATCAAGCCCATCCTGGAAA
AGATGGACGGCACCGAGGAACTGCTCGTGAAGCTGAACAGAGAGGACCTGCTGCGGAAGCAGCGGACCTT
CGACAACGGCAGCATCCCCCACCAGATCCACCTGGGAGAGCTGCACGCCATTCTGCGGCGGCAGGAAGAT
TTTTACCCATTCCTGAAGGACAACCGGGAAAAGATCGAGAAGATCCTGACCTTCCGCATCCCCTACTACG
TGGGCCCTCTGGCCAGGGGAAACAGCAGATTCGCCTGGATGACCAGAAAGAGCGAGGAAACCATCACCCC
CTGGAACTTCGAGGAAGTGGTGGACAAGGGCGCTTCCGCCCAGAGCTTCATCGAGCGGATGACCAACTTC
GATAAGAACCTGCCCAACGAGAAGGTGCTGCCCAAGCACAGCCTGCTGTACGAGTACTTCACCGTGTATA
ACGAGCTGACCAAAGTGAAATACGTGACCGAGGGAATGAGAAAGCCCGCCTTCCTGAGCGGCGAGCAGAA
AAAGGCCATCGTGGACCTGCTGTTCAAGACCAACCGGAAAGTGACCGTGAAGCAGCTGAAAGAGGACTAC
TTCAAGAAAATCGAGTGCTTCGACTCCGTGGAAATCTCCGGCGTGGAAGATCGGTTCAACGCCTCCCTGG
GCACATACCACGATCTGCTGAAAATTATCAAGGACAAGGACTTCCTGGACAATGAGGAAAACGAGGACAT
TCTGGAAGATATCGTGCTGACCCTGACACTGTTTGAGGACAGAGAGATGATCGAGGAACGGCTGAAAACC
TATGCCCACCTGTTCGACGACAAAGTGATGAAGCAGCTGAAGCGGCGGAGATACACCGGCTGGGGCAGGC
TGAGCCGGAAGCTGATCAACGGCATCCGGGACAAGCAGTCCGGCAAGACAATCCTGGATTTCCTGAAGTC
CGACGGCTTCGCCAACAGAAACTTCATGCAGCTGATCCACGACGACAGCCTGACCTTTAAAGAGGACATC
CAGAAAGCCCAGGTGTCCGGCCAGGGCGATAGCCTGCACGAGCACATTGCCAATCTGGCCGGCAGCCCCG
CCATTAAGAAGGGCATCCTGCAGACAGTGAAGGTGGTGGACGAGCTCGTGAAAGTGATGGGCCGGCACAA
GCCCGAGAACATCGTGATCGAAATGGCCAGAGAGAACCAGACCACCCAGAAGGGACAGAAGAACAGCCGC
GAGAGAATGAAGCGGATCGAAGAGGGCATCAAAGAGCTGGGCAGCCAGATCCTGAAAGAACACCCCGTGG
AAAACACCCAGCTGCAGAACGAGAAGCTGTACCTGTACTACCTGCAGAATGGGCGGGATATGTACGTGGA
CCAGGAACTGGACATCAACCGGCTGTCCGACTACGATGTGGACCATATCGTGCCTCAGAGCTTTCTGAAG
GACGACTCCATCGACAACAAGGTGCTGACCAGAAGCGACAAGAACCGGGGCAAGAGCGACAACGTGCCCT
CCGAAGAGGTCGTGAAGAAGATGAAGAACTACTGGCGGCAGCTGCTGAACGCCAAGCTGATTACCCAGAG
AAAGTTCGACAATCTGACCAAGGCCGAGAGAGGCGGCCTGAGCGAACTGGATAAGGCCGGCTTCATCAAG
AGACAGCTGGTGGAAACCCGGCAGATCACAAAGCACGTGGCACAGATCCTGGACTCCCGGATGAACACTA
AGTACGACGAGAATGACAAGCTGATCCGGGAAGTGAAAGTGATCACCCTGAAGTCCAAGCTGGTGTCCGA
TTTCCGGAAGGATTTCCAGTTTTACAAAGTGCGCGAGATCAACAACTACCACCACGCCCACGACGCCTAC
CTGAACGCCGTCGTGGGAACCGCCCTGATCAAAAAGTACCCTAAGCTGGAAAGCGAGTTCGTGTACGGCG
ACTACAAGGTGTACGACGTGCGGAAGATGATCGCCAAGAGCGAGCAGGAAATCGGCAAGGCTACCGCCAA
GTACTTCTTCTACAGCAACATCATGAACTTTTTCAAGACCGAGATTACCCTGGCCAACGGCGAGATCCGG
AAGCGGCCTCTGATCGAGACAAACGGCGAAACCGGGGAGATCGTGTGGGATAAGGGCCGGGATTTTGCCA
CCGTGCGGAAAGTGCTGAGCATGCCCCAAGTGAATATCGTGAAAAAGACCGAGGTGCAGACAGGCGGCTT
CAGCAAAGAGTCTATCCTGCCCAAGAGGAACAGCGATAAGCTGATCGCCAGAAAGAAGGACTGGGACCCT
AAGAAGTACGGCGGCTTCGACAGCCCCACCGTGGCCTATTCTGTGCTGGTGGTGGCCAAAGTGGAAAAGG
GCAAGTCCAAGAAACTGAAGAGTGTGAAAGAGCTGCTGGGGATCACCATCATGGAAAGAAGCAGCTTCGA
GAAGAATCCCATCGACTTTCTGGAAGCCAAGGGCTACAAAGAAGTGAAAAAGGACCTGATCATCAAGCTG
CCTAAGTACTCCCTGTTCGAGCTGGAAAACGGCCGGAAGAGAATGCTGGCCTCTGCCGGCGAACTGCAGA
AGGGAAACGAACTGGCCCTGCCCTCCAAATATGTGAACTTCCTGTACCTGGCCAGCCACTATGAGAAGCT
GAAGGGCTCCCCCGAGGATAATGAGCAGAAACAGCTGTTTGTGGAACAGCACAAGCACTACCTGGACGAG
ATCATCGAGCAGATCAGCGAGTTCTCCAAGAGAGTGATCCTGGCCGACGCTAATCTGGACAAAGTGCTGT
CCGCCTACAACAAGCACCGGGATAAGCCCATCAGAGAGCAGGCCGAGAATATCATCCACCTGTTTACCCT
GACCAATCTGGGAGCCCCTGCCGCCTTCAAGTACTTTGACACCACCATCGACCGGAAGAGGTACACCAGC
ACCAAAGAGGTGCTGGACGCCACCCTGATCCACCAGAGCATCACCGGCCTGTACGAGACACGGATCGACC
TGTCTCAGCTGGGAGGCGACAAAAGGCCGGCGGCCACGAAAAAGGCCGGCCAGGCAAAAAAGAAAAAGTA
AGAATTCCTAGAGCTCGCTGATCAGCCTCGACTGTGCCTTCTAGTTGCCAGCCATCTGTTGTTTGCCCCT
CCCCCGTGCCTTCCTTGACCCTGGAAGGTGCCACTCCCACTGTCCTTTCCTAATAAAATGAGGAAATTGC
ATCGCATTGTCTGAGTAGGTGTCATTCTATTCTGGGGGGTGGGGTGGGGCAGGACAGCAAGGGGGAGGAT
TGGGAAGAGAATAGCAGGCATGCTGGGGAGCGGCCGCAGGAACCCCTAGTGATGGAGTTGGCCACTCCCT
CTCTGCGCGCTCGCTCGCTCACTGAGGCCGGGCGACCAAAGGTCGCCCGACGCCCGGGCTTTGCCCGGGC
GGCCTCAGTGAGCGAGCGAGCGCGCAGCTGCCTGCAGGGGCGCCTGATGCGGTATTTTCTCCTTACGCAT
CTGTGCGGTATTTCACACCGCATA
[142 nt withheld, positions 5695-5836]
C
[141 nt withheld, positions 5838-5978]
CCTTTGACGTTGGAGTCCACGTTCTTT
[37 nt withheld, positions 6006-6042]
ACCCTATCTCGGGCTATTCTTTTGATTTATAAGGGATTTTGCCGATTTCGGCCTATTGGTTAAAAAATGA
GCTGATTTAACAAAAATTTAACGCGAATTTTAACAAAATATTAACGTTTACAATTTTATGGTGCACTCTC
AGTACAATCTGCTCTGATGCCGCATAGTTAAGCCAGCCCCGACACCCGCCAACACCCGCTGACGCGCCCT
GACGGGCTTGTCTGCTCCCGGCATCCGCTTACAGACAAGCTGTGACCGTCTCCGGGAGCTGCATGTGTCA
GAGGTTTTCACCGTCATCACCGAAACGCGCGAGACGAAAGGGCCTCGTGATACGCCTATTTTTATAGGTT
AATGTCATGATAATAATGGTTTCTTAGACGTCAGGTGGCACTTTTCGGGGAAATGTGCGCGGAACCCCTA
TTTGTTTATTTTTCTAAATACATTCAAATATGTATCCGCTCATGAGACAATAACCCTGATAAATGCTTCA
ATAATATTGAAAAAGGAAGAGTATGAGTATTCAACATTTCCGTGTCGCCCTTATTCCCTTTTTTGCGGCA
TTTTGCCTTCCTGTTTTTGCTCACCCAGAAACGCTGGTGAAAGTAAAAGATGCTGAAGATCAGTTGGGTG
CACGAGTGGGTTACATCGAACTGGATCTCAACAGCGGTAAGATCCTTGAGAGTTTTCGCCCCGAAGAACG
TTTTCCAATGATGAGCACTTTTAAAGTTCTGCTATGTGGCGCGGTATTATCCCGTATTGACGCCGGGCAA
GAGCAACTCGGTCGCCGCATACACTATTCTCAGAATGACTTGGTTGAGTACTCACCAGTCACAGAAAAGC
ATCTTACGGATGGCATGACAGTAAGAGAATTATGCAGTGCTGCCATAACCATGAGTGATAACACTGCGGC
CAACTTACTTCTGACAACGATCGGAGGACCGAAGGAGCTAACCGCTTTTTTGCACAACATGGGGGATCAT
GTAACTCGCCTTGATCGTTGGGAACCGGAGCTGAATGAAGCCATACCAAACGACGAGCGTGACACCACGA
TGCCTGTAGCAATGGCAACAACGTTGCGCAAACTATTAACTGGCGAACTACTTACTCTAGCTTCCCGGCA
ACAATTAATAGACTGGATGGAGGCGGATAAAGTTGCAGGACCACTTCTGCGCTCGGCCCTTCCGGCTGGC
TGGTTTATTGCTGATAAATCTGGAGCCGGTGAGCGTGGAAGCCGCGGTATCATTGCAGCACTGGGGCCAG
ATGGTAAGCCCTCCCGTATCGTAGTTATCTACACGACGGGGAGTCAGGCAACTATGGATGAACGAAATAG
ACAGATCGCTGAGATAGGTGCCTCACTGATTAAGCATTGGTAACTGTCAGACCAAGTTTACTCATATATA
CTTTAGATTGATTTAAAACTTCATTTTTAATTTAAAAGGATCTAGGTGAAGATCCTTTTTGATAATCTCA
TGACCAAAATCCCTTAACGTGAGTTTTCGTTCCACTGAGCGTCAGACCCCGTAGAAAAGATCAAAGGATC
TTCTTGAGATCCTTTTTTTCTGCGCGTAATCTGCTGCTTGCAAACAAAAAAACCACCGCTACCAGCGGTG
GTTTGTTTGCCGGATCAAGAGCTACCAACTCTTTTTCCGAAGGTAACTGGCTTCAGCAGAGCGCAGATAC
CAAATACTGTCCTTCTAGTGTAGCCGTAGTTAGGCCACCACTTCAAGAACTCTGTAGCACCGCCTACATA
CCTCGCTCTGCTAATCCTGTTACCAGTGGCTGCTGCCAGTGGCGATAAGTCGTGTCTTACCGGGTTGGAC
TCAAGACGATAGTTACCGGATAAGGCGCAGCGGTCGGGCTGAACGGGGGGTTCGTGCACACAGCCCAGCT
TGGAGCGAACGACCTACACCGAACTGAGATACCTACAGCGTGAGCTATGAGAAAGCGCCACGCTTCCCGA
AGGGAGAAAGGCGGACAGGTATCCGGTAAGCGGCAGGGTCGGAACAGGAGAGCGCACGAGGGAGCTTCCA
GGGGGAAACGCCTGGTATCTTTATAGTCCTGTCGGGTTTCGCCACCTCTGACTTGAGCGTCGATTTTTGT
GATGCTCGTCAGGGGGGCGGAGCCTATGGAAAAACGCCAGCAACGCGGCCTTTTTACGGTTCCTGGCCTT
TTGCTGGCCTTTTGCTCACATGTGAGGGCCTATTTCCCATGATTCCTTCATATTTGCATATACGATACAA
GGCTGTTAGAGAGATAATTGGAATTAATTTGACTGTAAACACAAAGATATTAGTACAAAATACGTGACGT
AGAAAGTAATAATTTCTTGGGTAGTTTGCAGTTTTAAAATTATGTTTTAAAATGGACTATCATATGCTTA
CCGTAACTTGAAAGTATTTCGATTTCTTGGCTTTATATATCTTGTGGAAAGGACGAAACACCAGGGGCAG
GGGACGTTCAGAGTTT
Features (pLannotate 1.2.2; 18 found; start..end, strand, type, name):
     79..122     +  misc_RNA       gRNA scaffold (fragment): guide RNA scaffold for the Streptococcus pyogenes CRISPR/Cas9 system
    169..454     +  enhancer       CMV enhancer: human cytomegalovirus immediate early enhancer; contains an 18-bp deletion relative to the standard CMV enhancer
    456..733     +  promoter       chicken β-actin promoter: No description available
    734..962     +  intron         hybrid intron: hybrid between chicken β-actin (CBA) and minute virus of mice (MMV) introns (Gray et al., 2011)
   1100..2701    +  CDS            Cas9(N): N-terminal portion of Streptococcus pyogenes Cas9 (Zetsche et al., 2015)
   2702..5200    +  CDS            Cas9(C): C-terminal portion of Streptococcus pyogenes Cas9 (Zetsche et al., 2015)
   5201..5248    +  CDS            nucleoplasmin NLS: bipartite nuclear localization signal from nucleoplasmin
   5282..5393    +  polyA_signal   bGH poly(A) signal: bovine growth hormone polyadenylation signal
   5498..5638    +  repeat_region  AAV2 ITR: inverted terminal repeat of adeno-associated virus serotype 2 inverted
   5643..5694    -  misc_feature   bom (fragment): basis of mobility region from pBR322
   5713..6093    +  rep_origin     M13 ori (sequence partly withheld): M13 bacteriophage origin of replication; arrow indicates direction of (+) strand synthesis
   6169..6218    -  misc_feature   bom (fragment): basis of mobility region from pBR322
   6320..6355    -  CDS            rop (fragment): Rop protein, which maintains plasmids at low copy number; rop
   6450..6554    +  promoter       AmpR promoter: bla
   6555..7415    +  CDS            AmpR: β-lactamase; bla; confers resistance to ampicillin, carbenicillin, and related antibiotics
   7586..8174    +  rep_origin     ori: high-copy-number ColE1/pMB1/pBR322/pUC origin of replication
   8236..8476    +  promoter       U6 promoter: RNA polymerase III promoter for human U6 snRNA
   8505..72      +  misc_RNA       gRNA scaffold (across the origin): guide RNA scaffold for the Streptococcus pyogenes CRISPR/Cas9 system
