>Addgene plasmid #112409 | pJUNB.1.0-gDNA | addgene full sequence | sequence record 230268 | Addgene NGS Result
TAGAGCTAGAAATAGCAAGTTAAAATAAGGCTAGTCCGTTATCAACTTGAAAAAGTGGCACCGAGTCGGT
GCTTTTTTGTTTTAGAGCTAGAAATAGCAAGTTAAAATAAGGCTAGTCCGTTTTTAGCGCGTGCGCCAAT
TCTGCAGACAAATGGCTCTAGAGGTACCCGTTACATAACTTACGGTAAATGGCCCGCCTGGCTGACCGCC
CAACGACCCCCGCCCATTGACGTCAATAGTAACGCCAATAGGGACTTTCCATTGACGTCAATGGGTGGAG
TATTTACGGTAAACTGCCCACTTGGCAGTACATCAAGTGTATCATATGCCAAGTACGCCCCCTATTGACG
TCAATGACGGTAAATGGCCCGCCTGGCATTGTGCCCAGTACATGACCTTATGGGACTTTCCTACTTGGCA
GTACATCTACGTATTAGTCATCGCTATTACCATGGTCGAGGTGAGCCCCACGTTCTGCTTCACTCTCCCC
ATCTCCCCCCCCTCCCCACCCCCAATTTTGTATTTATTTATTTTTTAATTATTTTGTGCAGCGATGGGGG
CGGGGGGGGGGGGGGGGCGCGCGCCGGGGGGGGGGGGGGGGGGGGGGGGGGGGGGGGGGGSGGGGCGGRG
RGGTGCGGCGGCAGCCAATCAGAGCGGCGCGCTCCGAAAGTTTCCTTTTATGGCGAGGCGGCGGCGGCGG
CGGCCCTATAAAAAGCGAAGCGCGCGGCGGGCGGGAGTCGCTGCGCGCTGCCTTCGCCCCGTGCCCCGCT
CCGCCGCCGCCTCGCGCCGCCCGCCCCGGCTCTGACTGACCGCGTTACTCCCACAGGTGAGCGGGCGGGA
CGGCCCTTCTCCTCCGGGCTGTAATTAGCTGAGCAAGAGGTAAGGGTTTAAGGGATGGTTGGTTGGTGGG
GTATTAATGTTTAATTACCTGGAGCACCTGCCTGAAATCACTTTTTTTCAGGTTGGACCGGTGCCACCAT
GGACTATAAGGACCACGACGGAGACTACAAGGATCATGATATTGATTACAAAGACGATGACGATAAGATG
GCCCCAAAGAAGAAGCGGAAGGTCGGTATCCACGGAGTCCCAGCAGCCGACAAGAAGTACAGCATCGGCC
TGGACATCGGCACCAACTCTGTGGGCTGGGCCGTGATCACCGACGAGTACAAGGTGCCCAGCAAGAAATT
CAAGGTGCTGGGCAACACCGACCGGCACAGCATCAAGAAGAACCTGATCGGAGCCCTGCTGTTCGACAGC
GGCGAAACAGCCGAGGCCACCCGGCTGAAGAGAACCGCCAGAAGAAGATACACCAGACGGAAGAACCGGA
TCTGCTATCTGCAAGAGATCTTCAGCAACGAGATGGCCAAGGTGGACGACAGCTTCTTCCACAGACTGGA
AGAGTCCTTCCTGGTGGAAGAGGATAAGAAGCACGAGCGGCACCCCATCTTCGGCAACATCGTGGACGAG
GTGGCCTACCACGAGAAGTACCCCACCATCTACCACCTGAGAAAGAAACTGGTGGACAGCACCGACAAGG
CCGACCTGCGGCTGATCTATCTGGCCCTGGCCCACATGATCAAGTTCCGGGGCCACTTCCTGATCGAGGG
CGACCTGAACCCCGACAACAGCGACGTGGACAAGCTGTTCATCCAGCTGGTGCAGACCTACAACCAGCTG
TTCGAGGAAAACCCCATCAACGCCAGCGGCGTGGACGCCAAGGCCATCCTGTCTGCCAGACTGAGCAAGA
GCAGACGGCTGGAAAATCTGATCGCCCAGCTGCCCGGCGAGAAGAAGAATGGCCTGTTCGGAAACCTGAT
TGCCCTGAGCCTGGGCCTGACCCCCAACTTCAAGAGCAACTTCGACCTGGCCGAGGATGCCAAACTGCAG
CTGAGCAAGGACACCTACGACGACGACCTGGACAACCTGCTGGCCCAGATCGGCGACCAGTACGCCGACC
TGTTTCTGGCCGCCAAGAACCTGTCCGACGCCATCCTGCTGAGCGACATCCTGAGAGTGAACACCGAGAT
CACCAAGGCCCCCCTGAGCGCCTCTATGATCAAGAGATACGACGAGCACCACCAGGACCTGACCCTGCTG
AAAGCTCTCGTGCGGCAGCAGCTGCCTGAGAAGTACAAAGAGATTTTCTTCGACCAGAGCAAGAACGGCT
ACGCCGGCTACATTGACGGCGGAGCCAGCCAGGAAGAGTTCTACAAGTTCATCAAGCCCATCCTGGAAAA
GATGGACGGCACCGAGGAACTGCTCGTGAAGCTGAACAGAGAGGACCTGCTGCGGAAGCAGCGGACCTTC
GACAACGGCAGCATCCCCCACCAGATCCACCTGGGAGAGCTGCACGCCATTCTGCGGCGGCAGGAAGATT
TTTACCCATTCCTGAAGGACAACCGGGAAAAGATCGAGAAGATCCTGACCTTCCGCATCCCCTACTACGT
GGGCCCTCTGGCCAGGGGAAACAGCAGATTCGCCTGGATGACCAGAAAGAGCGAGGAAACCATCACCCCC
TGGAACTTCGAGGAAGTGGTGGACAAGGGCGCTTCCGCCCAGAGCTTCATCGAGCGGATGACCAACTTCG
ATAAGAACCTGCCCAACGAGAAGGTGCTGCCCAAGCACAGCCTGCTGTACGAGTACTTCACCGTGTATAA
CGAGCTGACCAAAGTGAAATACGTGACCGAGGGAATGAGAAAGCCCGCCTTCCTGAGCGGCGAGCAGAAA
AAGGCCATCGTGGACCTGCTGTTCAAGACCAACCGGAAAGTGACCGTGAAGCAGCTGAAAGAGGACTACT
TCAAGAAAATCGAGTGCTTCGACTCCGTGGAAATCTCCGGCGTGGAAGATCGGTTCAACGCCTCCCTGGG
CACATACCACGATCTGCTGAAAATTATCAAGGACAAGGACTTCCTGGACAATGAGGAAAACGAGGACATT
CTGGAAGATATCGTGCTGACCCTGACACTGTTTGAGGACAGAGAGATGATCGAGGAACGGCTGAAAACCT
ATGCCCACCTGTTCGACGACAAAGTGATGAAGCAGCTGAAGCGGCGGAGATACACCGGCTGGGGCAGGCT
GAGCCGGAAGCTGATCAACGGCATCCGGGACAAGCAGTCCGGCAAGACAATCCTGGATTTCCTGAAGTCC
GACGGCTTCGCCAACAGAAACTTCATGCAGCTGATCCACGACGACAGCCTGACCTTTAAAGAGGACATCC
AGAAAGCCCAGGTGTCCGGCCAGGGCGATAGCCTGCACGAGCACATTGCCAATCTGGCCGGCAGCCCCGC
CATTAAGAAGGGCATCCTGCAGACAGTGAAGGTGGTGGACGAGCTCGTGAAAGTGATGGGCCGGCACAAG
CCCGAGAACATCGTGATCGAAATGGCCAGAGAGAACCAGACCACCCAGAAGGGACAGAAGAACAGCCGCG
AGAGAATGAAGCGGATCGAAGAGGGCATCAAAGAGCTGGGCAGCCAGATCCTGAAAGAACACCCCGTGGA
AAACACCCAGCTGCAGAACGAGAAGCTGTACCTGTACTACCTGCAGAATGGGCGGGATATGTACGTGGAC
CAGGAACTGGACATCAACCGGCTGTCCGACTACGATGTGGACCATATCGTGCCTCAGAGCTTTCTGAAGG
ACGACTCCATCGACAACAAGGTGCTGACCAGAAGCGACAAGAACCGGGGCAAGAGCGACAACGTGCCCTC
CGAAGAGGTCGTGAAGAAGATGAAGAACTACTGGCGGCAGCTGCTGAACGCCAAGCTGATTACCCAGAGA
AAGTTCGACAATCTGACCAAGGCCGAGAGAGGCGGCCTGAGCGAACTGGATAAGGCCGGCTTCATCAAGA
GACAGCTGGTGGAAACCCGGCAGATCACAAAGCACGTGGCACAGATCCTGGACTCCCGGATGAACACTAA
GTACGACGAGAATGACAAGCTGATCCGGGAAGTGAAAGTGATCACCCTGAAGTCCAAGCTGGTGTCCGAT
TTCCGGAAGGATTTCCAGTTTTACAAAGTGCGCGAGATCAACAACTACCACCACGCCCACGACGCCTACC
TGAACGCCGTCGTGGGAACCGCCCTGATCAAAAAGTACCCTAAGCTGGAAAGCGAGTTCGTGTACGGCGA
CTACAAGGTGTACGACGTGCGGAAGATGATCGCCAAGAGCGAGCAGGAAATCGGCAAGGCTACCGCCAAG
TACTTCTTCTACAGCAACATCATGAACTTTTTCAAGACCGAGATTACCCTGGCCAACGGCGAGATCCGGA
AGCGGCCTCTGATCGAGACAAACGGCGAAACCGGGGAGATCGTGTGGGATAAGGGCCGGGATTTTGCCAC
CGTGCGGAAAGTGCTGAGCATGCCCCAAGTGAATATCGTGAAAAAGACCGAGGTGCAGACAGGCGGCTTC
AGCAAAGAGTCTATCCTGCCCAAGAGGAACAGCGATAAGCTGATCGCCAGAAAGAAGGACTGGGACCCTA
AGAAGTACGGCGGCTTCGACAGCCCCACCGTGGCCTATTCTGTGCTGGTGGTGGCCAAAGTGGAAAAGGG
CAAGTCCAAGAAACTGAAGAGTGTGAAAGAGCTGCTGGGGATCACCATCATGGAAAGAAGCAGCTTCGAG
AAGAATCCCATCGACTTTCTGGAAGCCAAGGGCTACAAAGAAGTGAAAAAGGACCTGATCATCAAGCTGC
CTAAGTACTCCCTGTTCGAGCTGGAAAACGGCCGGAAGAGAATGCTGGCCTCTGCCGGCGAACTGCAGAA
GGGAAACGAACTGGCCCTGCCCTCCAAATATGTGAACTTCCTGTACCTGGCCAGCCACTATGAGAAGCTG
AAGGGCTCCCCCGAGGATAATGAGCAGAAACAGCTGTTTGTGGAACAGCACAAGCACTACCTGGACGAGA
TCATCGAGCAGATCAGCGAGTTCTCCAAGAGAGTGATCCTGGCCGACGCTAATCTGGACAAAGTGCTGTC
CGCCTACAACAAGCACCGGGATAAGCCCATCAGAGAGCAGGCCGAGAATATCATCCACCTGTTTACCCTG
ACCAATCTGGGAGCCCCTGCCGCCTTCAAGTACTTTGACACCACCATCGACCGGAAGAGGTACACCAGCA
CCAAAGAGGTGCTGGACGCCACCCTGATCCACCAGAGCATCACCGGCCTGTACGAGACACGGATCGACCT
GTCTCAGCTGGGAGGCGACAAAAGGCCGGCGGCCACGAAAAAGGCCGGCCAGGCAAAAAAGAAAAAGTAA
GAATTCCTAGAGCTCGCTGATCAGCCTCGACTGTGCCTTCTAGTTGCCAGCCATCTGTTGTTTGCCCCTC
CCCCGTGCCTTCCTTGACCCTGGAAGGTGCCACTCCCACTGTCCTTTCCTAATAAAATGAGGAAATTGCA
TCGCATTGTCTGAGTAGGTGTCATTCTATTCTGGGGGGTGGGGTGGGGCAGGACAGCAAGGGGGAGGATT
GGGAAGAGAATAGCAGGCATGCTGGGGAGCGGCCGCAGGAACCCCTAGTGATGGAGTTGGCCACTCCCTC
TCTGCGCGCTCGCTCGCTCACTGAGGCCGGGCGACCAAAGGTCGCCCGACGCCCGGGCTTTGCCCGGGCG
GCCTCAGTGAGCGAGCGAGCGCGCAGCTGCCTGCAGGGGCGCCTGATGCGGTATTTTCTCCTTACGCATC
TGTGCGGTATTTCACACCGCATA
[95 nt withheld, positions 5694-5788]
T
[46 nt withheld, positions 5790-5835]
C
[141 nt withheld, positions 5837-5977]
CCTTTGACGTTGGAGTCCACGTTCTTT
[37 nt withheld, positions 6005-6041]
ACTCTATCTCGGGCTATTCTTTTGATTTATAAGGGATTTTGCCGATTTCGGTCTATTGGTTAAAAAATGA
GCTGATTTAACAAAAATTTAACGCGAATTTTAACAAAATATTAACGTTTACAATTTTATGGTGCACTCTC
AGTACAATCTGCTCTGATGCCGCATAGTTAAGCCAGCCCCGACACCCGCCAACACCCGCTGACGCGCCCT
GACGGGCTTGTCTGCTCCCGGCATCCGCTTACAGACAAGCTGTGACCGTCTCCGGGAGCTGCATGTGTCA
GAGGTTTTCACCGTCATCACCGAAACGCGCGAGACGAAAGGGCCTCGTGATACGCCTATTTTTATAGGTT
AATGTCATGATAATAATGGTTTCTTAGACGTCAGGTGGCACTTTTCGGGGAAATGTGCGCGGAACCCCTA
TTTGTTTATTTTTCTAAATACATTCAAATATGTATCCGCTCATGAGACAATAACCCTGATAAATGCTTCA
ATAATATTGAAAAAGGAAGAGTATGAGTATTCAACATTTCCGTGTCGCCCTTATTCCCTTTTTTGCGGCA
TTTTGCCTTCCTGTTTTTGCTCACCCAGAAACGCTGGTGAAAGTAAAAGATGCTGAAGATCAGTTGGGTG
CACGAGTGGGTTACATCGAACTGGATCTCAACAGCGGTAAGATCCTTGAGAGTTTTCGCCCCGAAGAACG
TTTTCCAATGATGAGCACTTTTAAAGTTCTGCTATGTGGCGCGGTATTATCCCGTATTGACGCCGGGCAA
GAGCAACTCGGTCGCCGCATACACTATTCTCAGAATGACTTGGTTGAGTACTCACCAGTCACAGAAAAGC
ATCTTACGGATGGCATGACAGTAAGAGAATTATGCAGTGCTGCCATAACCATGAGTGATAACACTGCGGC
CAACTTACTTCTGACAACGATCGGAGGACCGAAGGAGCTAACCGCTTTTTTGCACAACATGGGGGATCAT
GTAACTCGCCTTGATCGTTGGGAACCGGAGCTGAATGAAGCCATACCAAACGACGAGCGTGACACCACGA
TGCCTGTAGCAATGGCAACAACGTTGCGCAAACTATTAACTGGCGAACTACTTACTCTAGCTTCCCGGCA
ACAATTAATAGACTGGATGGAGGCGGATAAAGTTGCAGGACCACTTCTGCGCTCGGCCCTTCCGGCTGGC
TGGTTTATTGCTGATAAATCTGGAGCCGGTGAGCGTGGAAGCCGCGGTATCATTGCAGCACTGGGGCCAG
ATGGTAAGCCCTCCCGTATCGTAGTTATCTACACGACGGGGAGTCAGGCAACTATGGATGAACGAAATAG
ACAGATCGCTGAGATAGGTGCCTCACTGATTAAGCATTGGTAACTGTCAGACCAAGTTTACTCATATATA
CTTTAGATTGATTTAAAACTTCATTTTTAATTTAAAAGGATCTAGGTGAAGATCCTTTTTGATAATCTCA
TGACCAAAATCCCTTAACGTGAGTTTTCGTTCCACTGAGCGTCAGACCCCGTAGAAAAGATCAAAGGATC
TTCTTGAGATCCTTTTTTTCTGCGCGTAATCTGCTGCTTGCAAACAAAAAAACCACCGCTACCAGCGGTG
GTTTGTTTGCCGGATCAAGAGCTACCAACTCTTTTTCCGAAGGTAACTGGCTTCAGCAGAGCGCAGATAC
CAAATACTGTTCTTCTAGTGTAGCCGTAGTTAGGCCACCACTTCAAGAACTCTGTAGCACCGCCTACATA
CCTCGCTCTGCTAATCCTGTTACCAGTGGCTGCTGCCAGTGGCGATAAGTCGTGTCTTACCGGGTTGGAC
TCAAGACGATAGTTACCGGATAAGGCGCAGCGGTCGGGCTGAACGGGGGGTTCGTGCACACAGCCCAGCT
TGGAGCGAACGACCTACACCGAACTGAGATACCTACAGCGTGAGCTATGAGAAAGCGCCACGCTTCCCGA
AGGGAGAAAGGCGGACAGGTATCCGGTAAGCGGCAGGGTCGGAACAGGAGAGCGCACGAGGGAGCTTCCA
GGGGGAAACGCCTGGTATCTTTATAGTCCTGTCGGGTTTCGCCACCTCTGACTTGAGCGTCGATTTTTGT
GATGCTCGTCAGGGGGGCGGAGCCTATGGAAAAACGCCAGCAACGCGGCCTTTTTACGGTTCCTGGCCTT
TTGCTGGCCTTTTGCTCACATGTGAGGGCCTATTTCCCATGATTCCTTCATATTTGCATATACGATACAA
GGCTGTTAGAGAGATAATTGGAATTAATTTGACTGTAAACACAAAGATATTAGTACAAAATACGTGACGT
AGAAAGTAATAATTTCTTGGGTAGTTTGCAGTTTTAAAATTATGTTTTAAAATGGACTATCATATGCTTA
CCGTAACTTGAAAGTATTTCGATTTCTTGGCTTTATATATCTTGTGGAAAGGACGAAACACC
Features (pLannotate 1.2.2; 18 found; start..end, strand, type, name):
      1..72      +  misc_RNA       gRNA scaffold (fragment): guide RNA scaffold for the Streptococcus pyogenes CRISPR/Cas9 system
     79..122     +  misc_RNA       gRNA scaffold (fragment): guide RNA scaffold for the Streptococcus pyogenes CRISPR/Cas9 system
    169..454     +  enhancer       CMV enhancer: human cytomegalovirus immediate early enhancer; contains an 18-bp deletion relative to the standard CMV enhancer
    456..733     +  promoter       chicken β-actin promoter: No description available
    734..961     +  intron         hybrid intron: hybrid between chicken β-actin (CBA) and minute virus of mice (MMV) introns (Gray et al., 2011)
   1099..2700    +  CDS            Cas9(N): N-terminal portion of Streptococcus pyogenes Cas9 (Zetsche et al., 2015)
   2701..5199    +  CDS            Cas9(C): C-terminal portion of Streptococcus pyogenes Cas9 (Zetsche et al., 2015)
   5200..5247    +  CDS            nucleoplasmin NLS: bipartite nuclear localization signal from nucleoplasmin
   5281..5392    +  polyA_signal   bGH poly(A) signal: bovine growth hormone polyadenylation signal
   5497..5637    +  repeat_region  AAV2 ITR: inverted terminal repeat of adeno-associated virus serotype 2 inverted
   5642..5693    -  misc_feature   bom (fragment): basis of mobility region from pBR322
   5712..6167    +  rep_origin     f1 ori (sequence partly withheld): f1 bacteriophage origin of replication; arrow indicates direction of (+) strand synthesis
   6168..6217    -  misc_feature   bom (fragment): basis of mobility region from pBR322
   6319..6354    -  CDS            rop (fragment): Rop protein, which maintains plasmids at low copy number; rop
   6449..6553    +  promoter       AmpR promoter: bla
   6554..7414    +  CDS            AmpR: β-lactamase; bla; confers resistance to ampicillin, carbenicillin, and related antibiotics
   7585..8173    +  rep_origin     ori: high-copy-number ColE1/pMB1/pBR322/pUC origin of replication
   8235..8475    +  promoter       U6 promoter: RNA polymerase III promoter for human U6 snRNA
