[The description below was written by a language model from this plasmid's Addgene catalogue record and pLannotate feature annotations shown in this document.]
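Description:
pJUNB.1.0-gDNA is a mammalian CRISPR expression plasmid built on the pX330 backbone, delivering both Streptococcus pyogenes Cas9 and a single guide RNA directed against the human transcription factor gene JUNB from one vector. It is propagated in E. coli as a high-copy plasmid through a ColE1/pUC-type origin and selected with ampicillin via the β-lactamase gene. An f1/M13 phage origin, short bom and rop fragments, and a single AAV2 inverted terminal repeat are also annotated; with only one ITR detected, the plasmid is suited to transfection rather than AAV packaging.

The guide cassette uses the human U6 RNA polymerase III promoter to transcribe a 20-nucleotide JUNB-targeting spacer fused to the S. pyogenes gRNA scaffold. The spacer was inserted between the two BbsI sites of pX330, which were destroyed in cloning, and the PAM is not present in the plasmid. Cas9 is expressed from a hybrid promoter made up of the CMV enhancer, the chicken β-actin promoter and a hybrid CBA/MVM intron. The annotation tool splits the coding sequence into N- and C-terminal portions, but these are contiguous and form one full-length open reading frame, followed by a nucleoplasmin bipartite nuclear localization signal and the bovine growth hormone polyadenylation signal.

Two sequence records are provided, a depositor sequence and a repository sequencing result. They differ by about 25 nucleotides in length but show essentially the same feature layout. The depositor notes that the plasmid is meant to be used with a companion construct, pJUNB-donor, implying Cas9 cleavage at the JUNB locus to promote homology-directed editing, though the record does not state the nature of the intended modification.
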