Addgene plasmid #112409: pJUNB.1.0-gDNA
Purpose: CRISPR plasmid for expression of Cas9 and gRNA targeting human transcription factor JUNB
Depositing lab: Kevin White.
Backbone
  Vector backbone: pX330
  Backbone manufacturer: Zhang lab (Addgene plasmid ID: 42230)
  Vector type: Mammalian Expression, CRISPR
Growth in bacteria
  Bacterial resistance: Ampicillin, 100 μg/mL
  Growth temperature: 37°C
  Growth strain: DH5alpha
  Copy number: High Copy
Gene/Insert
  Gene/Insert name: JUNB
  gRNA/shRNA sequence: AGGGGCAGGGGACGTTCAGA AGG
  Species: H. sapiens (human)
  Entrez Gene: JUNB (a.k.a. AP-1)
  Cloning method: Restriction Enzyme; 5′ cloning site BbsI (destroyed during cloning); 3′ cloning site BbsI (destroyed during cloning)
  Sequencing primers: 5′ hU6-F (5'-GAGGGCCTATTTCCCATGATT-3')
Terms and licenses: Academic/Nonprofit Terms; Industry Terms: Not Available to Industry
Depositor comments: gRNA sequence listed includes 20 nucleotide target sequence, followed by the uncloned PAM sequence. The PAM sequence is not present in the plasmid. Use with plasmid pJUNB-donor.
How to cite: pJUNB.1.0-gDNA was a gift from Kevin White (Addgene plasmid # 112409 ; http://n2t.net/addgene:112409 ; RRID:Addgene_112409)
